Addgene plasmid #129086: co luxB pcDNA3.1(+)
Purpose: Expression of luxB in mammalian cells
Depositing lab: Stefan Hell. Depositing organization: Max Planck Institute for Multidisciplinary Sciences. Publication: Autonomous bioluminescence imaging of single mammalian cells with the bacterial bioluminescence system. Gregor C, Pape JK, Gwosch KC, Gilat T, Sahl SJ, Hell SW. Proc Natl Acad Sci U S A. 2019 Dec 2. pii: 1913616116. doi: 10.1073/pnas.1913616116. PubMed 31792180.
Backbone
  Vector backbone: pcDNA3.1(+)
  Backbone size w/o insert (bp): 5344
  Total vector size (bp): 6328
  Vector type: Mammalian Expression
  Selectable markers: Neomycin (select with G418)
Growth in bacteria
  Bacterial resistance: Ampicillin, 100 μg/mL
  Growth temperature: 37°C
  Growth strain: DH5alpha
  Copy number: High Copy
Gene/Insert
  Gene/Insert name: co luxB (alt name: codon-optimized luxB)
  Species: Synthetic
  Insert size (bp): 984
  Promoter: CMV
  Cloning method: Restriction Enzyme; 5′ cloning site NheI (not destroyed); 3′ cloning site XhoI (not destroyed)
  Sequencing primers: 5′ TGACGCAAATGGGCGGTA; 3′ GAAAGGACAGTGGGAGTGGCA
Terms and licenses: Academic/Nonprofit Terms; Industry Terms: Not Available to Industry
How to cite: co luxB pcDNA3.1(+) was a gift from Stefan Hell (Addgene plasmid # 129086 ; http://n2t.net/addgene:129086 ; RRID:Addgene_129086)
