[The description below was written by a language model from this plasmid's Addgene catalogue record and pLannotate feature annotations shown in this document.]
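Description:
co luxB pcDNA3.1(+) is a mammalian expression plasmid of about 6.3 kb built on the pcDNA3.1(+) backbone. It carries a synthetic, codon-optimized version of luxB, the gene for the beta subunit of bacterial luciferase; the annotated coding sequence matches the Photorhabdus luminescens protein. The roughly 1 kb insert sits between the NheI and XhoI sites of the polylinker, both of which are retained. Transcription is driven by the human cytomegalovirus immediate early enhancer and promoter and terminated by the bovine growth hormone polyadenylation signal. A T7 promoter lies just upstream of the coding sequence, which would permit in vitro transcription. No epitope tags or fusion partners are recorded.

In E. coli the plasmid replicates from a high-copy ColE1/pUC-type origin and is selected with ampicillin through the β-lactamase gene. An f1 origin is also present for single-stranded DNA production. For mammalian cells, an SV40 early promoter drives the neomycin phosphotransferase gene, followed by an SV40 polyadenylation signal, allowing G418 selection of stable transfectants. Several short annotations in the feature table (a truncated HIV-1 LTR fragment, ble and lacI fragments, lac promoter and operator elements, a bom fragment) appear to be backbone remnants or partial matches from automated annotation rather than functional parts of the design.

The stated purpose is expression of luxB in mammalian cells. The beta subunit is required for luciferase activity but does not produce light alone, so this construct would be expected to be used with plasmids supplying other lux components. The associated publication title concerns autonomous bioluminescence imaging of single mammalian cells with the bacterial bioluminescence system.
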