Features (pLannotate 1.2.2; 20 found; start..end, strand, type, name):
     28..80      -  misc_feature   bom (fragment): basis of mobility region from pBR322
    235..614     +  enhancer       CMV enhancer: human cytomegalovirus immediate early enhancer
    615..818     +  promoter       CMV promoter: human cytomegalovirus (CMV) immediate early promoter
    814..847     +  LTR            5' LTR (truncated) (fragment): truncated 5' long terminal repeat (LTR) from HIV-1
    863..881     +  promoter       T7 promoter: promoter for bacteriophage T7 RNA polymerase
    901..1881    +  CDS            luxB: LUXB1_PHOLU - Experimental evidence at protein level: Swiss-Prot protein existence level 1. Light-emitting reaction in luminous bacteria. The specific role of the beta subunit is unknown, but it is absolutely required for bioluminescence activity. From Photorhabdus luminescens (Xenorhabdus luminescens).
   1928..2152    +  polyA_signal   bGH poly(A) signal: bovine growth hormone polyadenylation signal
   2156..2177    +  promoter       SV40 promoter (fragment): SV40 enhancer and early promoter
   2198..2626    +  rep_origin     f1 ori (sequence partly withheld): f1 bacteriophage origin of replication; arrow indicates direction of (+) strand synthesis
   2640..2969    +  promoter       SV40 promoter: SV40 enhancer and early promoter
   3036..3827    +  CDS            neo: KKA2_KLEPN - Also known as kan, nptII. Experimental evidence at protein level: Swiss-Prot protein existence level 1. Resistance to kanamycin, neomycin, paromomycin, ribostamycin, butirosin and gentamicin B. From Klebsiella pneumoniae.
   3851..4009    +  CDS            ble (fragment): BLE_KLEPN - Experimental evidence at protein level: Swiss-Prot protein existence level 1. Binding protein with a strong affinity to the bleomycin family of antibiotics. Binds to CL990; an antimitotic-antibiotic compound. From Klebsiella pneumoniae.
   4004..4125    +  polyA_signal   SV40 poly(A) signal: SV40 polyadenylation signal
   4198..4214    -  protein_bind   lac operator: The lac repressor binds to the lac operator to inhibit transcription in E. coli. This inhibition can be relieved by adding lactose or isopropyl-β-D-thiogalactopyranoside (IPTG). lac repressor encoded by lacI
   4222..4252    -  promoter       lac promoter: promoter for the E. coli lac operon
   4267..4288    -  protein_bind   CAP binding site: CAP binding activates transcription in the presence of cAMP. E. coli catabolite activator protein
   4301..4393    -  CDS            lacI (fragment): lac repressor; lacI; The lac repressor binds to the lac operator to inhibit transcription in E. coli. This inhibition can be relieved by adding lactose or isopropyl-β-D-thiogalactopyranoside (IPTG).
   4576..5164    -  rep_origin     ori: high-copy-number ColE1/pMB1/pBR322/pUC origin of replication
   5335..6195    -  CDS            AmpR: β-lactamase; bla; confers resistance to ampicillin, carbenicillin, and related antibiotics
   6196..6300    -  promoter       AmpR promoter: bla
>Addgene plasmid #129086 | co luxB pcDNA3.1(+) | addgene full sequence | sequence record 252849 | Addgene NGS Result
GACGGATCGGGAGATCTCCCGATCCCCTATGGTGCACTCTCAGTACAATCTGCTCTGATGCCGCATAGTT
AAGCCAGTATCTGCTCCCTGCTTGTGTGTTGGAGGTCGCTGAGTAGTGCGCGAGCAAAATTTAAGCTACA
ACAAGGCAAGGCTTGACCGACAATTGCATGAAGAATCTGCTTAGGGTTAGGCGTTTTGCGCTGCTTCGCG
ATGTACGGGCCAGATATACGCGTTGACATTGATTATTGACTAGTTATTAATAGTAATCAATTACGGGGTC
ATTAGTTCATAGCCCATATATGGAGTTCCGCGTTACATAACTTACGGTAAATGGCCCGCCTGGCTGACCG
CCCAACGACCCCCGCCCATTGACGTCAATAATGACGTATGTTCCCATAGTAACGCCAATAGGGACTTTCC
ATTGACGTCAATGGGTGGAGTATTTACGGTAAACTGCCCACTTGGCAGTACATCAAGTGTATCATATGCC
AAGTACGCCCCCTATTGACGTCAATGACGGTAAATGGCCCGCCTGGCATTATGCCCAGTACATGACCTTA
TGGGACTTTCCTACTTGGCAGTACATCTACGTATTAGTCATCGCTATTACCATGGTGATGCGGTTTTGGC
AGTACATCAATGGGCGTGGATAGCGGTTTGACTCACGGGGATTTCCAAGTCTCCACCCCATTGACGTCAA
TGGGAGTTTGTTTTGGCACCAAAATCAACGGGACTTTCCAAAATGTCGTAACAACTCCGCCCCATTGACG
CAAATGGGCGGTAGGCGTGTACGGTGGGAGGTCTATATAAGCAGAGCTCTCTGGCTAACTAGAGAACCCA
CTGCTTACTGGCTTATCGAAATTAATACGACTCACTATAGGGAGACCCAAGCTGGCTAGCATGAAGTTCG
GCCTGTTCTTCCTGAACTTCATCAACAGCACCACCGTGCAGGAGCAGAGCATCGTGCGCATGCAGGAGAT
CACCGAGTACGTGGACAAGCTGAACTTCGAGCAGATCCTGGTGTACGAGAACCACTTCAGCGACAACGGC
GTGGTGGGCGCCCCCCTGACCGTGAGCGGCTTCCTGCTGGGCCTGACCGAGAAGATCAAGATCGGCAGCC
TGAACCACATCATCACCACCCACCACCCCGTGCGCATCGCCGAGGAGGCCTGCCTGCTGGACCAGCTGAG
CGAGGGCCGCTTCATCCTGGGCTTCAGCGACTGCGAGAAGAAGGACGAGATGCACTTCTTCAACCGCCCC
GTGGAGTACCAGCAGCAGCTGTTCGAGGAGTGCTACGAGATCATCAACGACGCCCTGACCACCGGCTACT
GCAACCCCGACAACGACTTCTACAGCTTCCCCAAGATCAGCGTGAACCCCCACGCCTACACCCCCGGCGG
CCCCCGCAAGTACGTGACCGCCACCAGCCACCACATCGTGGAGTGGGCCGCCAAGAAGGGCATCCCCCTG
ATCTTCAAGTGGGACGACAGCAACGACGTGCGCTACGAGTACGCCGAGCGCTACAAGGCCGTGGCCGACA
AGTACGACGTGGACCTGAGCGAGATCGACCACCAGCTGATGATCCTGGTGAACTACAACGAGGACAGCAA
CAAGGCCAAGCAGGAGACCCGCGCCTTCATCAGCGACTACGTGCTGGAGATGCACCCCAACGAGAACTTC
GAGAACAAGCTGGAGGAGATCATCGCCGAGAACGCCGTGGGCAACTACACCGAGTGCATCACCGCCGCCA
AGCTGGCCATCGAGAAGTGCGGCGCCAAGAGCGTGCTGCTGAGCTTCGAGCCCATGAACGACCTGATGAG
CCAGAAGAACGTGATCAACATCGTGGACGACAACATCAAGAAGTACCACATGGAGTACACCTGACTCGAG
TCTAGAGGGCCCGTTTAAACCCGCTGATCAGCCTCGACTGTGCCTTCTAGTTGCCAGCCATCTGTTGTTT
GCCCCTCCCCCGTGCCTTCCTTGACCCTGGAAGGTGCCACTCCCACTGTCCTTTCCTAATAAAATGAGGA
AATTGCATCGCATTGTCTGAGTAGGTGTCATTCTATTCTGGGGGGTGGGGTGGGGCAGGACAGCAAGGGG
GAGGATTGGGAAGACAATAGCAGGCATGCTGGGGATGCGGTGGGCTCTATGGCTTCTGAGGCGGAAAGAA
CCAGCTGGGGCTCTAGGGGGTATCCCC
[124 nt withheld, positions 2198-2321]
C
[91 nt withheld, positions 2323-2413]
A
[49 nt withheld, positions 2415-2463]
CCTTTGACGTTGGAGTCCACGTTCTTT
[37 nt withheld, positions 2491-2527]
ACCCTATCTCGGTCTATTCTTTTGATTTATAAGGGATTTTGCCGATTTCGGCCTATTGGTTAAAAAATGA
GCTGATTTAACAAAAATTTAACGCGAATTAATTCTGTGGAATGTGTGTCAGTTAGGGTGTGGAAAGTCCC
CAGGCTCCCCAGCAGGCAGAAGTATGCAAAGCATGCATCTCAATTAGTCAGCAACCAGGTGTGGAAAGTC
CCCAGGCTCCCCAGCAGGCAGAAGTATGCAAAGCATGCATCTCAATTAGTCAGCAACCATAGTCCCGCCC
CTAACTCCGCCCATCCCGCCCCTAACTCCGCCCAGTTCCGCCCATTCTCCGCCCCATGGCTGACTAATTT
TTTTTATTTATGCAGAGGCCGAGGCCGCCTCTGCCTCTGAGCTATTCCAGAAGTAGTGAGGAGGCTTTTT
TGGAGGCCTAGGCTTTTGCAAAAAGCTCCCGGGAGCTTGTATATCCATTTTCGGATCTGATCAAGAGACA
GGATGAGGATCGTTTCGCATGATTGAACAAGATGGATTGCACGCAGGTTCTCCGGCCGCTTGGGTGGAGA
GGCTATTCGGCTATGACTGGGCACAACAGACAATCGGCTGCTCTGATGCCGCCGTGTTCCGGCTGTCAGC
GCAGGGGCGCCCGGTTCTTTTTGTCAAGACCGACCTGTCCGGTGCCCTGAATGAACTGCAGGACGAGGCA
GCGCGGCTATCGTGGCTGGCCACGACGGGCGTTCCTTGCGCAGCTGTGCTCGACGTTGTCACTGAAGCGG
GAAGGGACTGGCTGCTATTGGGCGAAGTGCCGGGGCAGGATCTCCTGTCATCTCACCTTGCTCCTGCCGA
GAAAGTATCCATCATGGCTGATGCAATGCGGCGGCTGCATACGCTTGATCCGGCTACCTGCCCATTCGAC
CACCAAGCGAAACATCGCATCGAGCGAGCACGTACTCGGATGGAAGCCGGTCTTGTCGATCAGGATGATC
TGGACGAAGAGCATCAGGGGCTCGCGCCAGCCGAACTGTTCGCCAGGCTCAAGGCGCGCATGCCCGACGG
CGAGGATCTCGTCGTGACCCATGGCGATGCCTGCTTGCCGAATATCATGGTGGAAAATGGCCGCTTTTCT
GGATTCATCGACTGTGGCCGGCTGGGTGTGGCGGACCGCTATCAGGACATAGCGTTGGCTACCCGTGATA
TTGCTGAAGAGCTTGGCGGCGAATGGGCTGACCGCTTCCTCGTGCTTTACGGTATCGCCGCTCCCGATTC
GCAGCGCATCGCCTTCTATCGCCTTCTTGACGAGTTCTTCTGAGCGGGACTCTGGGGTTCGAAATGACCG
ACCAAGCGACGCCCAACCTGCCATCACGAGATTTCGATTCCACCGCCGCCTTCTATGAAAGGTTGGGCTT
CGGAATCGTTTTCCGGGACGCCGGCTGGATGATCCTCCAGCGCGGGGATCTCATGCTGGAGTTCTTCGCC
CACCCCAACTTGTTTATTGCAGCTTATAATGGTTACAAATAAAGCAATAGCATCACAAATTTCACAAATA
AAGCATTTTTTTCACTGCATTCTAGTTGTGGTTTGTCCAAACTCATCAATGTATCTTATCATGTCTGTAT
ACCGTCGACCTCTAGCTAGAGCTTGGCGTAATCATGGTCATAGCTGTTTCCTGTGTGAAATTGTTATCCG
CTCACAATTCCACACAACATACGAGCCGGAAGCATAAAGTGTAAAGCCTGGGGTGCCTAATGAGTGAGCT
AACTCACATTAATTGCGTTGCGCTCACTGCCCGCTTTCCAGTCGGGAAACCTGTCGTGCCAGCTGCATTA
ATGAATCGGCCAACGCGCGGGGAGAGGCGGTTTGCGTATTGGGCGCTCTTCCGCTTCCTCGCTCACTGAC
TCGCTGCGCTCGGTCGTTCGGCTGCGGCGAGCGGTATCAGCTCACTCAAAGGCGGTAATACGGTTATCCA
CAGAATCAGGGGATAACGCAGGAAAGAACATGTGAGCAAAAGGCCAGCAAAAGGCCAGGAACCGTAAAAA
GGCCGCGTTGCTGGCGTTTTTCCATAGGCTCCGCCCCCCTGACGAGCATCACAAAAATCGACGCTCAAGT
CAGAGGTGGCGAAACCCGACAGGACTATAAAGATACCAGGCGTTTCCCCCTGGAAGCTCCCTCGTGCGCT
CTCCTGTTCCGACCCTGCCGCTTACCGGATACCTGTCCGCCTTTCTCCCTTCGGGAAGCGTGGCGCTTTC
TCATAGCTCACGCTGTAGGTATCTCAGTTCGGTGTAGGTCGTTCGCTCCAAGCTGGGCTGTGTGCACGAA
CCCCCCGTTCAGCCCGACCGCTGCGCCTTATCCGGTAACTATCGTCTTGAGTCCAACCCGGTAAGACACG
ACTTATCGCCACTGGCAGCAGCCACTGGTAACAGGATTAGCAGAGCGAGGTATGTAGGCGGTGCTACAGA
GTTCTTGAAGTGGTGGCCTAACTACGGCTACACTAGAAGAACAGTATTTGGTATCTGCGCTCTGCTGAAG
CCAGTTACCTTCGGAAAAAGAGTTGGTAGCTCTTGATCCGGCAAACAAACCACCGCTGGTAGCGGTGGTT
TTTTTGTTTGCAAGCAGCAGATTACGCGCAGAAAAAAAGGATCTCAAGAAGATCCTTTGATCTTTTCTAC
GGGGTCTGACGCTCAGTGGAACGAAAACTCACGTTAAGGGATTTTGGTCATGAGATTATCAAAAAGGATC
TTCACCTAGATCCTTTTAAATTAAAAATGAAGTTTTAAATCAATCTAAAGTATATATGAGTAAACTTGGT
CTGACAGTTACCAATGCTTAATCAGTGAGGCACCTATCTCAGCGATCTGTCTATTTCGTTCATCCATAGT
TGCCTGACTCCCCGTCGTGTAGATAACTACGATACGGGAGGGCTTACCATCTGGCCCCAGTGCTGCAATG
ATACCGCGAGACCCACGCTCACCGGCTCCAGATTTATCAGCAATAAACCAGCCAGCCGGAAGGGCCGAGC
GCAGAAGTGGTCCTGCAACTTTATCCGCCTCCATCCAGTCTATTAATTGTTGCCGGGAAGCTAGAGTAAG
TAGTTCGCCAGTTAATAGTTTGCGCAACGTTGTTGCCATTGCTACAGGCATCGTGGTGTCACGCTCGTCG
TTTGGTATGGCTTCATTCAGCTCCGGTTCCCAACGATCAAGGCGAGTTACATGATCCCCCATGTTGTGCA
AAAAAGCGGTTAGCTCCTTCGGTCCTCCGATCGTTGTCAGAAGTAAGTTGGCCGCAGTGTTATCACTCAT
GGTTATGGCAGCACTGCATAATTCTCTTACTGTCATGCCATCCGTAAGATGCTTTTCTGTGACTGGTGAG
TACTCAACCAAGTCATTCTGAGAATAGTGTATGCGGCGACCGAGTTGCTCTTGCCCGGCGTCAATACGGG
ATAATACCGCGCCACATAGCAGAACTTTAAAAGTGCTCATCATTGGAAAACGTTCTTCGGGGCGAAAACT
CTCAAGGATCTTACCGCTGTTGAGATCCAGTTCGATGTAACCCACTCGTGCACCCAACTGATCTTCAGCA
TCTTTTACTTTCACCAGCGTTTCTGGGTGAGCAAAAACAGGAAGGCAAAATGCCGCAAAAAAGGGAATAA
GGGCGACACGGAAATGTTGAATACTCATACTCTTCCTTTTTCAATATTATTGAAGCATTTATCAGGGTTA
TTGTCTCATGAGCGGATACATATTTGAATGTATTTAGAAAAATAAACAAATAGGGGTTCCGCGCACATTT
CCCCGAAAAGTGCCACCTGACGTC
